>Addgene plasmid #221855 | pCMV-CRT-Fc P | addgene full sequence | sequence record 437954 | Addgene NGS Result
CGTCAATACGGGATAATACCGCGCCACATAGCAGAACTTTAAAAGTGCTCATCATTGGAAAACGTTCTTC
GGGGCGAAAACTCTCAAGGATCTTACCGCTGTTGAGATCCAGTTCGATGTAACCCACTCGTGCACCCAAC
TGATCTTCAGCATCTTTTACTTTCACCAGCGTTTCTGGGTGAGCAAAAACAGGAAGGCAAAATGCCGCAA
AAAAGGGAATAAGGGCGACACGGAAATGTTGAATACTCATACTCTTCCTTTTTCAATATTATTGAAGCAT
TTATCAGGGTTATTGTCTCATGAGCGGATACATATTTGAATGTATTTAGAAAAATAAACAAATAGGGGTT
CCGCGCACATTTCCCCGAAAAGTGCCACCTGACGTCGACGGATCGGGAGATCGATCTCCCGATCCCCTAT
GGTGCACTCTCAGTACAATCTGCTCTGATGCCGCATAGTTAAGCCAGTATCTGCTCCCTGCTTGTGTGTT
GGAGGTCGCTGAGTAGTGCGCGAGCAAAATTTAAGCTACAACAAGGCAAGGCTTGACCGACAATTGCATG
AAGAATCTGCTTAGGGTTAGGCGTTTTGCGCTGCTTCGCGATGTACGGGCCAGATATACGCGTTGACATT
GATTATTGACTAGTTATTAATAGTAATCAATTACGGGGTCATTAGTTCATAGCCCATATATGGAGTTCCG
CGTTACATAACTTACGGTAAATGGCCCGCCTGGCTGACCGCCCAACGACCCCCGCCCATTGACGTCAATA
ATGACGTATGTTCCCATAGTAACGCCAATAGGGACTTTCCATTGACGTCAATGGGTGGAGTATTTACGGT
AAACTGCCCACTTGGCAGTACATCAAGTGTATCATATGCCAAGTACGCCCCCTATTGACGTCAATGACGG
TAAATGGCCCGCCTGGCATTATGCCCAGTACATGACCTTATGGGACTTTCCTACTTGGCAGTACATCTAC
GTATTAGTCATCGCTATTACCATGGTGATGCGGTTTTGGCAGTACATCAATGGGCGTGGATAGCGGTTTG
ACTCACGGGGATTTCCAAGTCTCCACCCCATTGACGTCAATGGGAGTTTGTTTTGGCACCAAAATCAACG
GGACTTTCCAAAATGTCGTAACAACTCCGCCCCATTGACGCAAATGGGCGGTAGGCGTGTACGGTGGGAG
GTCTATATAAGCAGAGCTCTCTGGCTAACTAGAGAACCCACTGCTTACTGGCTTATCGAAATTAATACGA
CTCACTATAGGGAGACCCAAGCTTACCGACGATTGGGACTTCCTGCCACCCAAGAAGATAAAGGATCCTG
ATGCTTCAAAACCGGAAGACTGGGATGAGCGGGCCAAGATCGATGATCCCACAGACTCCAAGCCTGAGGA
CTGGGACAAGCCCGAGCATATCCCTGACCCTGATGCTAAGAAGCCCGAGGACTGGGATGAAGAGATGGAC
GGAGAGTGGGAACCCCCAGTGATTCAGAACCCTGAGTACAAGGGTGAGTGGAAGCCCCGGCAGATCGACA
ACCCAGATTACAAGGGCACTTGGATCCACCCAGAAATTGACAACCCCGAGTATTCTCCCGATCCCAGTAT
CTATGCCTATAGATCTGCGGATCCCGAGGGTGAGTACTTAGCTTCAGCGCTCCTGCCTGGACGCATCCCG
GCTATGCAGCCCCAGTCCAGGGCAGCAAGGCAGGCCCCGTCTGCCTCTTCACCCGGAGGCCTCTGCCCGC
CCCACTCATGCTCAGGGAGAGGGTCTTCTGGCTTTTTCCCCAGGCTCTGGGCAGGCACAGGCTAGGTGCC
CCTAACCCAGGCCCTGCACACAAAGGGGCAGGTGCTGGGCTCAGACCTGCCAAGAGCCATATCCGGGAGG
ACCCTGCCCCTGACCTAAGCCCACCCCAAAGGCCAAACTCTCCACTCCCTCAGCTCGGACACCTTCTCTC
CTCCCAGATTCCAGTAACTCCCAATCTTCTCTCTGCAGAGCCCAAATCTTGTGACAAAACTCACACATGC
CCACCGTGCCCAGGTAAGCCAGCCCAGGCCTCGCCCTCCAGCTCAAGGCGGGACAGGTGCCCTAGAGTAG
CCTGCATCCAGGGACAGGCCCCAGCCGGGTGCTGACACGTCCACCTCCATCTCTTCCTCAGCACCTGAAC
TCCTGGGGGGACCGTCAGTCTTCCTCTTCCCCCCAAAACCCAAGGACACCCTCATGATCTCCCGGACCCC
TGAGGTCACATGCGTGGTGGTGGACGTGAGCCACGAAGACCCTGAGGTCAAGTTCAACTGGTACGTGGAC
GGCGTGGAGGTGCATAATGCCAAGACAAAGCCGCGGGAGGAGCAGTACAACAGCACGTACCGTGTGGTCA
GCGTCCTCACCGTCCTGCACCAGGACTGGCTGAATGGCAAGGAGTACAAGTGCAAGGTCTCCAACAAAGC
CCTCCCAGCCCCCATCGAGAAAACCATCTCCAAAGCCAAAGGTGGGACCCGTGGGGTGCGAGGGCCACAT
GGACAGAGGCCGGCTCGGCCCACCCTCTGCCCTGAGAGTGACCGCTGTACCAACCTCTGTCCCTACAGGG
CAGCCCCGAGAACCACAGGTGTACACCCTGCCCCCATCCCGGGATGAGCTGACCAAGAACCAGGTCAGCC
TGACCTGCCTGGTCAAAGGCTTCTATCCCAGCGACATCGCCGTGGAGTGGGAGAGCAATGGGCAGCCGGA
GAACAACTACAAGACCACGCCTCCCGTGCTGGACTCCGACGGCTCCTTCTTCCTCTACAGCAAGCTCACC
GTGGACAAGAGCAGGTGGCAGCAGGGGAACGTCTTCTCATGCTCCGTGATGCATGAGGCTCTGCACAACC
ACTACACGCAGAAGAGCCTCTCCCTGTCTCCGGGTAAATGAGTGCGACGGCCGCTCGAGCATGCATCTAG
AGGGCCCTATTCTATAGTGTCACCTAAATGCTAGAGCTCGCTGATCAGCCTCGACTGTGCCTTCTAGTTG
CCAGCCATCTGTTGTTTGCCCCTCCCCCGTGCCTTCCTTGACCCTGGAAGGTGCCACTCCCACTGTCCTT
TCCTAATAAAATGAGGAAATTGCATCGCATTGTCTGAGTAGGTGTCATTCTATTCTGGGGGGTGGGGTGG
GGCAGGACAGCAAGGGGGAGGATTGGGAAGACAATAGCAGGCATGCTGGGGATGCGGTGGGCTCTATGGC
TTCTGAGGCGGAAAGAACCAGCTGGGGCTCTAGGGGGTATCCCC
[124 nt withheld, positions 3265-3388]
C
[91 nt withheld, positions 3390-3480]
A
[49 nt withheld, positions 3482-3530]
CCTTTGACGTTGGAGTCCACGTTCTTT
[37 nt withheld, positions 3558-3594]
ACCCTATCTCGGTCTATTCTTTTGATTTATAAGGGATTTTGCCGATTTCGGCCTATTGGTTAAAAAATGA
GCTGATTTAACAAAAATTTAACGCGAATTAATTCTGTGGAATGTGTGTCAGTTAGGGTGTGGAAAGTCCC
CAGGCTCCCCAGCAGGCAGAAGTATGCAAAGCATGCATCTCAATTAGTCAGCAACCATAGTCCCGCCCCT
AACTCCGCCCATCCCGCCCCTAACTCCGCCCAGTTCCGCCCATTCTCCGCCCCATGGCTGACTAATTTTT
TTTATTTATGCAGAGGCCGAGGCCGCCTCTGCCTCTGAGCTATTCCAGAAGTAGTGAGGAGGCTTTTTTG
GAGGCCTAGGCTTTTGCAAAAAGCTCCCGGGAGCTTGTATATCCATTTTCGGATCTGATCAAGAGACAGG
ATGAGGATCGTTTCGCATGATTGAACAAGATGGATTGCACGCAGGTTCTCCGGCCGCTTGGGTGGAGAGG
CTATTCGGCTATGACTGGGCACAACAGACAATCGGCTGCTCTGATGCCGCCGTGTTCCGGCTGTCAGCGC
AGGGGCGCCCGGTTCTTTTTGTCAAGACCGACCTGTCCGGTGCCCTGAATGAACTGCAGGACGAGGCAGC
GCGGCTATCGTGGCTGGCCACGACGGGCGTTCCTTGCGCAGCTGTGCTCGACGTTGTCACTGAAGCGGGA
AGGGACTGGCTGCTATTGGGCGAAGTGCCGGGGCAGGATCTCCTGTCATCTCACCTTGCTCCTGCCGAGA
AAGTATCCATCATGGCTGATGCAATGCGGCGGCTGCATACGCTTGATCCGGCTACCTGCCCATTCGACCA
CCAAGCGAAACATCGCATCGAGCGAGCACGTACTCGGATGGAAGCCGGTCTTGTCGATCAGGATGATCTG
GACGAAGAGCATCAGGGGCTCGCGCCAGCCGAACTGTTCGCCAGGCTCAAGGCGCGCATGCCCGACGGCG
AGGATCTCGTCGTGACCCATGGCGATGCCTGCTTGCCGAATATCATGGTGGAAAATGGCCGCTTTTCTGG
ATTCATCGACTGTGGCCGGCTGGGTGTGGCGGACCGCTATCAGGACATAGCGTTGGCTACCCGTGATATT
GCTGAAGAGCTTGGCGGCGAATGGGCTGACCGCTTCCTCGTGCTTTACGGTATCGCCGCTCCCGATTCGC
AGCGCATCGCCTTCTATCGCCTTCTTGACGAGTTCTTCTGAGCGGGACTCTGGGGTTCGAAATGACCGAC
CAAGCGACGCCCAACCTGCCATCACGAGATTTCGATTCCACCGCCGCCTTCTATGAAAGGTTGGGCTTCG
GAATCGTTTTCCGGGACGCCGGCTGGATGATCCTCCAGCGCGGGGATCTCATGCTGGAGTTCTTCGCCCA
CCCCAACTTGTTTATTGCAGCTTATAATGGTTACAAATAAAGCAATAGCATCACAAATTTCACAAATAAA
GCATTTTTTTCACTGCATTCTAGTTGTGGTTTGTCCAAACTCATCAATGTATCTTATCATGTCTGTATAC
CGTCGACCTCTAGCTAGAGCTTGGCGTAATCATGGTCATAGCTGTTTCCTGTGTGAAATTGTTATCCGCT
CACAATTCCACACAACATACGAGCCGGAAGCATAAAGTGTAAAGCCTGGGGTGCCTAATGAGTGAGCTAA
CTCACATTAATTGCGTTGCGCTCACTGCCCGCTTTCCAGTCGGGAAACCTGTCGTGCCAGCTGCATTAAT
GAATCGGCCAACGCGCGGGGAGAGGCGGTTTGCGTATTGGGCGCTCTTCCGCTTCCTCGCTCACTGACTC
GCTGCGCTCGGTCGTTCGGCTGCGGCGAGCGGTATCAGCTCACTCAAAGGCGGTAATACGGTTATCCACA
GAATCAGGGGATAACGCAGGAAAGAACATGTGAGCAAAAGGCCAGCAAAAGGCCAGGAACCGTAAAAAGG
CCGCGTTGCTGGCGTTTTTCCATAGGCTCCGCCCCCCTGACGAGCATCACAAAAATCGACGCTCAAGTCA
GAGGTGGCGAAACCCGACAGGACTATAAAGATACCAGGCGTTTCCCCCTGGAAGCTCCCTCGTGCGCTCT
CCTGTTCCGACCCTGCCGCTTACCGGATACCTGTCCGCCTTTCTCCCTTCGGGAAGCGTGGCGCTTTCTC
ATAGCTCACGCTGTAGGTATCTCAGTTCGGTGTAGGTCGTTCGCTCCAAGCTGGGCTGTGTGCACGAACC
CCCCGTTCAGCCCGACCGCTGCGCCTTATCCGGTAACTATCGTCTTGAGTCCAACCCGGTAAGACACGAC
TTATCGCCACTGGCAGCAGCCACTGGTAACAGGATTAGCAGAGCGAGGTATGTAGGCGGTGCTACAGAGT
TCTTGAAGTGGTGGCCTAACTACGGCTACACTAGAAGAACAGTATTTGGTATCTGCGCTCTGCTGAAGCC
AGTTACCTTCGGAAAAAGAGTTGGTAGCTCTTGATCCGGCAAACAAACCACCGCTGGTAGCGGTGGTTTT
TTTGTTTGCAAGCAGCAGATTACGCGCAGAAAAAAAGGATCTCAAGAAGATCCTTTGATCTTTTCTACGG
GGTCTGACGCTCAGTGGAACGAAAACTCACGTTAAGGGATTTTGGTCATGAGATTATCAAAAAGGATCTT
CACCTAGATCCTTTTAAATTAAAAATGAAGTTTTAAATCAATCTAAAGTATATATGAGTAAACTTGGTCT
GACAGTTACCAATGCTTAATCAGTGAGGCACCTATCTCAGCGATCTGTCTATTTCGTTCATCCATAGTTG
CCTGACTCCCCGTCGTGTAGATAACTACGATACGGGAGGGCTTACCATCTGGCCCCAGTGCTGCAATGAT
ACCGCGAGACCCACGCTCACCGGCTCCAGATTTATCAGCAATAAACCAGCCAGCCGGAAGGGCCGAGCGC
AGAAGTGGTCCTGCAACTTTATCCGCCTCCATCCAGTCTATTAATTGTTGCCGGGAAGCTAGAGTAAGTA
GTTCGCCAGTTAATAGTTTGCGCAACGTTGTTGCCATTGCTACAGGCATCGTGGTGTCACGCTCGTCGTT
TGGTATGGCTTCATTCAGCTCCGGTTCCCAACGATCAAGGCGAGTTACATGATCCCCCATGTTGTGCAAA
AAAGCGGTTAGCTCCTTCGGTCCTCCGATCGTTGTCAGAAGTAAGTTGGCCGCAGTGTTATCACTCATGG
TTATGGCAGCACTGCATAATTCTCTTACTGTCATGCCATCCGTAAGATGCTTTTCTGTGACTGGTGAGTA
CTCAACCAAGTCATTCTGAGAATAGTGTATGCGGCGACCGAGTTGCTCTTGCCCGG
Features (pLannotate 1.2.2; 24 found; start..end, strand, type, name):
    251..355     -  promoter       AmpR promoter: bla
    418..470     -  misc_feature   bom (fragment): basis of mobility region from pBR322
    625..1004    +  enhancer       CMV enhancer: human cytomegalovirus immediate early enhancer
   1005..1208    +  promoter       CMV promoter: human cytomegalovirus (CMV) immediate early promoter
   1204..1237    +  LTR            5' LTR (truncated) (fragment): truncated 5' long terminal repeat (LTR) from HIV-1
   1253..1271    +  promoter       T7 promoter: promoter for bacteriophage T7 RNA polymerase
   1282..1626    +  CDS            CALR (fragment): CALR_RABIT - Experimental evidence at protein level: Swiss-Prot protein existence level 1. Calcium-binding chaperone that promotes folding, oligomeric assembly and quality control in the endoplasmic reticulum (ER) via the calreticulin/calnexin cycle (PubMed:10581245). This lectin interacts transiently with almost all of the monoglucosylated glycoproteins that are synthesized in the ER. Interacts with the DNA-binding domain of NR3C1 and mediates its nuclear export (By similarity). Involved in maternal gene expression regulation. May participate in oocyte maturation via the regulation of calcium
   1998..2108    +  CDS            IGHG1 (fragment): IGHG1_HUMAN - Experimental evidence at protein level: Swiss-Prot protein existence level 1. Constant region of immunoglobulin heavy chains. Immunoglobulins, also known as antibodies, are membrane-bound or secreted glycoproteins produced by B lymphocytes. In the recognition phase of humoral immunity, the membrane-bound immunoglobulins serve as receptors which, upon binding of a specific antigen, trigger the clonal expansion and differentiation of B lymphocytes into immunoglobulins- secreting plasma cells. Secreted immunoglobulins mediate the effector phase of humoral immunity, which results in
   2161..2571    +  CDS            IGHG1 (fragment): IGHG1_HUMAN - Experimental evidence at protein level: Swiss-Prot protein existence level 1. Constant region of immunoglobulin heavy chains. Immunoglobulins, also known as antibodies, are membrane-bound or secreted glycoproteins produced by B lymphocytes. In the recognition phase of humoral immunity, the membrane-bound immunoglobulins serve as receptors which, upon binding of a specific antigen, trigger the clonal expansion and differentiation of B lymphocytes into immunoglobulins- secreting plasma cells. Secreted immunoglobulins mediate the effector phase of humoral immunity, which results in
   2537..2908    +  CDS            IGHG4 (fragment): IGHG4_HUMAN - Experimental evidence at protein level: Swiss-Prot protein existence level 1. Constant region of immunoglobulin heavy chains. Immunoglobulins, also known as antibodies, are membrane-bound or secreted glycoproteins produced by B lymphocytes. In the recognition phase of humoral immunity, the membrane-bound immunoglobulins serve as receptors which, upon binding of a specific antigen, trigger the clonal expansion and differentiation of B lymphocytes into immunoglobulins- secreting plasma cells. Secreted immunoglobulins mediate the effector phase of humoral immunity, which results in
   2951..2969    -  promoter       SP6 promoter: promoter for bacteriophage SP6 RNA polymerase
   2995..3219    +  polyA_signal   bGH poly(A) signal: bovine growth hormone polyadenylation signal
   3223..3244    +  promoter       SV40 promoter (fragment): SV40 enhancer and early promoter
   3265..3693    +  rep_origin     f1 ori (sequence partly withheld): f1 bacteriophage origin of replication; arrow indicates direction of (+) strand synthesis
   3746..3956    +  promoter       SV40 promoter: SV40 early promoter
   4031..4822    +  CDS            neo: KKA2_KLEPN - Also known as kan, nptII. Experimental evidence at protein level: Swiss-Prot protein existence level 1. Resistance to kanamycin, neomycin, paromomycin, ribostamycin, butirosin and gentamicin B. From Klebsiella pneumoniae.
   4846..5004    +  CDS            ble (fragment): BLE_KLEPN - Experimental evidence at protein level: Swiss-Prot protein existence level 1. Binding protein with a strong affinity to the bleomycin family of antibiotics. Binds to CL990; an antimitotic-antibiotic compound. From Klebsiella pneumoniae.
   4999..5120    +  polyA_signal   SV40 poly(A) signal: SV40 polyadenylation signal
   5193..5209    -  protein_bind   lac operator: The lac repressor binds to the lac operator to inhibit transcription in E. coli. This inhibition can be relieved by adding lactose or isopropyl-β-D-thiogalactopyranoside (IPTG). lac repressor encoded by lacI
   5217..5247    -  promoter       lac promoter: promoter for the E. coli lac operon
   5262..5283    -  protein_bind   CAP binding site: CAP binding activates transcription in the presence of cAMP. E. coli catabolite activator protein
   5296..5388    -  CDS            lacI (fragment): lac repressor; lacI; The lac repressor binds to the lac operator to inhibit transcription in E. coli. This inhibition can be relieved by adding lactose or isopropyl-β-D-thiogalactopyranoside (IPTG).
   5571..6159    -  rep_origin     ori: high-copy-number ColE1/pMB1/pBR322/pUC origin of replication
   6330..250     -  CDS            AmpR (across the origin): β-lactamase; bla; confers resistance to ampicillin, carbenicillin, and related antibiotics
