[The description below was written by a language model from this plasmid's Addgene catalogue record and pLannotate feature annotations shown in this document.]
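Description:
pCMV-CRT-Fc P is a 6,940 bp mammalian expression plasmid on a pCMV backbone, designed to produce the P domain of human calreticulin (CALR) as a fusion with a C-terminal human IgG1 Fc tag. It is maintained in E. coli at high copy through a ColE1/pUC-type origin and selected with ampicillin via the β-lactamase gene. An f1 origin is also present, along with remnants of lac regulatory sequence typical of this family of cloning backbones.

The expression cassette is driven by the human cytomegalovirus immediate early enhancer and promoter and terminated by the bovine growth hormone polyadenylation signal. T7 and SP6 phage promoters flank the insert. The feature table annotates a roughly 345 bp calreticulin fragment, matched by the annotation software to the rabbit orthologue although the record gives the species as human, which fits a truncated single-domain insert rather than full-length calreticulin. Downstream lie several immunoglobulin heavy-chain constant-region fragments (matched to IGHG1, with one overlapping IGHG4 hit) separated by unannotated gaps. This may reflect a genomic-style Fc segment with introns, but the record does not say so, and it does not annotate a signal peptide either. A separate SV40 early promoter drives the neomycin phosphotransferase gene with an SV40 poly(A) signal, which would permit G418 selection of stable transfectants.

The Fc tag typically allows dimerisation, protein A/G capture and detection with anti-human IgG reagents. The associated publication concerns recognition of cell-surface calreticulin by the NK cell receptor NKp46, so this domain-restricted construct was plausibly used to map which region of calreticulin mediates that interaction, although the record does not state this explicitly.
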