Addgene plasmid #221855: pCMV-CRT-Fc P
Purpose: Express human Calreticulin truncated P domain with C-terminal human IgG1Fc tag in mammalian cell.
Depositing lab: Judy Lieberman. Depositing organization: Boston Children's Hospital. Publication: The NK cell receptor NKp46 recognizes ecto-calreticulin on ER-stressed cells. Sen Santara S, Lee DJ, Crespo A, Hu JJ, Walker C, Ma X, Zhang Y, Chowdhury S, Meza-Sosa KF, Lewandrowski M, Zhang H, Rowe M, McClelland A, Wu H, Junqueira C, Lieberman J. Nature. 2023 Apr;616(7956):348-356. doi: 10.1038/s41586-023-05912-0. Epub 2023 Apr 5. PubMed 37020026.
Backbone
  Vector backbone: pCMV
  Vector type: Mammalian Expression
Growth in bacteria
  Bacterial resistance: Ampicillin, 100 μg/mL
  Growth temperature: 37°C
  Growth strain: DH5alpha
  Copy number: High Copy
Gene/Insert
  Gene/Insert name: Calreticulin
  Species: H. sapiens (human)
  Mutation: Expresses P domain
  Entrez Gene: CALR (a.k.a. CALR1, CRT, HEL-S-99n, RO, SSA, cC1qR)
  Tag / fusion protein: Human IgG1Fc tag (C terminal on insert)
Terms and licenses: Academic/Nonprofit Terms; Industry Terms: Not Available to Industry
How to cite: pCMV-CRT-Fc P was a gift from Judy Lieberman (Addgene plasmid # 221855 ; http://n2t.net/addgene:221855 ; RRID:Addgene_221855)
